>Addgene plasmid #169174 | pTRE-SOX17-P2A-Venus-rpEF1a-Zeo | addgene full sequence | sequence record 348368 | Addgene NGS Result
GGCTCCGGTGCCCGTCAGTGGGCAGAGCGCACATCGCCCACAGTCCCCGAGAAGTTGGGGGGAGGGGTCG
GCAATTGAACCGGTGCCTAGAGAAGGTGGCGCGGGGTAAACTGGGAAAGTGATGTCGTGTACTGGCTCCG
CCTTTTTCCCGAGGGTGGGGGAGAACCGTATATAAGTGCAGTAGTCGCCGTGAACGTTCTTTTTCGCAAC
GGGTTTGCCGCCAGAACACAGGTAAGTGCCGTGTGTGGTTCCCGCGGGCCTGGCCTCTTTACGGGTTATG
GCCCTTGCGTGCCTTGAATTACTTCCACCTGGCTCCAGTACGTGATTCTTGATCCCGAGCTGGAGCCAGG
GGCGGGCCTTGCGCTTTAGGAGCCCCTTCGCCTCGTGCTTGAGTTGAGGCCTGGCCTGGGCGCTGGGGCC
GCCGCGTGCGAATCTGGTGGCACCTTCGCGCCTGTCTCGCTGCTTTCGATAAGTCTCTAGCCATTTAAAA
TTTTTGATGACCTGCTGCGACGCTTTTTTTCTGGCAAGATAGTCTTGTAAATGCGGGCCAGGATCTGCAC
ACTGGTATTTCGGTTTTTGGGGCCGCGGGCGGCGACGGGGCCCGTGCGTCCCAGCGCACATGTTCGGCGA
GGCGGGGCCTGCGAGCGCGGCCACCGAGAATCGGACGGGGGTAGTCTCAAGCTGGCCGGCCTGCTCTGGT
GCCTGGCCTCGCGCCGCCGTGTATCGCCCCGCCCTGGGCGGCAAGGCTGGCCCGGTCGGCACCAGTTGCG
TGAGCGGAAAGATGGCCGCTTCCCGGCCCTGCTCCAGGGGGCTCAAAATGGAGGACGCGGCGCTCGGGAG
AGCGGGCGGGTGAGTCACCCACACAAAGGAAAGGGGCCTTTCCGTCCTCAGCCGTCGCTTCATGTGACTC
CACGGAGTACCGGGCGCCGTCCAGGCACCTCGATTAGTTCTGGAGCTTTTGGAGTACGTCGTCTTTAGGT
TGGGGGGAGGGGTTTTATGCGATGGAGTTTCCCCACACTGAGTGGGTGGAGACTGAAGTTAGGCCAGCTT
GGCACTTGATGTAATTCTCCTTGGAATTTGCCCTTTTTGAGTTTGGATCTTGGTTCATTCTCAAGCCTCA
GACAGTGGTTCAAAGTTTTTTTCTTCCATTTCAGGTGTCGTGAACACGTGGTCGCGGCCATCTAGAGCAA
CTAGCATGGCCAAGTTGACCAGTGCCGTTCCGGTGCTCACCGCGCGCGACGTCGCCGGAGCGGTCGAGTT
CTGGACCGACCGGCTCGGGTTCTCCCGGGACTTCGTGGAGGACGACTTCGCCGGTGTGGTCCGGGACGAC
GTGACCCTGTTCATCAGCGCGGTCCAGGACCAGGTGGTGCCGGACAACACCCTGGCCTGGGTGTGGGTGC
GCGGCCTGGACGAGCTGTACGCCGAGTGGTCGGAGGTCGTGTCCACGAACTTCCGGGACGCCTCCGGGCC
GGCCATGACCGAGATCGGCGAGCAGCCGTGGGGGCGGGAGTTCGCCCTGCGCGACCCGGCCGGCAACTGC
GTGCACTTCGTGGCCGAGGAGCAGGACTGAATCTAAGATACATTGATGAGTTTGGACAAACCACAACTAG
AATGCAGTGAAAAAAATGCTTTATTTGTGAAATTTGTGATGCTATTGCTTTATTTGTAACCATTATAAGC
TGCAATAAACAAGTTAACAACAACAATTGCATTCATTTTATGCTTCAGGTTCAGGGGGAGGTGTGGGAGG
TTTTTTAAAGCAAGTAAAACCTCTACAAATGTGGTATGGCTGATTATGATCCGGCTGCCTCGCGCATGCA
TCATAGAGCCCACCGCATCCCCAGCATGCCTGCTATTGTCTTCCCAATCCTCCCCCTTGCTGTCCTGCCC
CACCCCACCCCCCAGAATAGAATGACACCTACTCAGACAATGCGATGCAATTTCCTCATTTTATTAGGAA
AGGACAGTGGGAGTGGCACCTTCCAGGGTCAAGGAAGGCACGGGGGAGGGGCAAACAACAGATGGCTGGC
AACTAGAAGGCACAGTCGAGGCTGATCAGCCCATGATTACTTGTACAGCTCGTCCATGCCGAGAGTGATC
CCGGCGGCGGTCACGAACTCCAGCAGGACCATGTGATCGCGCTTCTCGTTGGGGTCTTTGCTCAGGGCGG
ACTGGTAGCTCAGGTAGTGGTTGTCGGGCAGCAGCACGGGGCCGTCGCCGATGGGGGTGTTCTGCTGGTA
GTGGTCGGCGAGCTGCACGCCGCCGTCCTCGATGTTGTGGCGGATCTTGAAGTTGGCCTTGATGCCGTTC
TTCTGCTTGTCGGCGGTGATATAGACGTTGTGGCTGTTGTAGTTGTACTCCAGCTTGTGCCCCAGGATGT
TGCCGTCCTCCTTGAAGTCGATGCCCTTCAGCTCGATGCGGTTCACCAGGGTGTCGCCCTCGAACTTCAC
CTCGGCGCGGGTCTTGTAGTTGCCGTCGTCCTTGAAGAAGATGGTGCGCTCCTGGACGTAGCCTTCGGGC
ATGGCGGACTTGAAGAAGTCGTGCTGCTTCATGTGGTCGGGGTAGCGGGCGAAGCACTGCAGGCCGTAGC
CCAGGGTGGTCACGAGGGTGGGCCAGGGCACGGGCAGCTTGCCGGTGGTGCAGATCAGCTTCAGGGTCAG
CTTGCCGTAGGTGGCATCGCCCTCGCCCTCGCCGGACACGCTGAACTTGTGGCCGTTTACGTCGCCGTCC
AGCTCGACCAGGATGGGCACCACCCCGGTGAACAGCTCCTCGCCCTTGCTCACCATGGGTCCAGGGTTCT
CCTCCACGTCTCCAGCCTGCTTCAGCAGGCTGAAGTTAGTAGCTCCGCTTCCGTATACCACGTCAGGATA
GTTGCAGTAATATACCGCGGAGCTGGCGTCGGACACCACCGAGGAAATGGCCCCGTGGCTGTCGGGGAGA
TTCACACCGGAGTCATGCCCCTGGTAGGGGAGGCCCATCTCAGGCTTGCACACGAAGTGCAGATACTGTT
CAAATTCCGTGCGGTCCACCTCCCCGAGGAGCTCGGCGGGCTGACTGGGGTCCGTGCCGTCCCGGCAGGG
CAGTGCCTCCGGAGGGGGCGACGGCTGTCCGGGGCCCGGGGGGTGGTGCTGGTGCTGGTGCTGGTGCTGG
TGTTGCGGCTGCATCTGGAAGCCGCGCCCGCCGCCCGCCCCGGGCGAGCCCATCGCGCCGTAGTACACGT
GAAGGGCGCTGGGTGGCGCCAGGAGGCCCGGAATCGAGGGACCCGCGGGCTCTGGGCCGAGTCGGGGGTG
CATGGGACCGGCGGGAGGCTCCGGGGGGCCAGCGTAGTCCGAGACCTGCGCGTAGCTGTAGGTGCCGGCC
GCCGGGCAGTCCCCGGGCATCGGGGCGGCGAAGAAAGCCGGGTCGGGGTCCACGCCGTCCAGCGGGGACG
TGTCGGGCGTGGGCAACGGGTAGCCGTCGAGCGGAGGCGCGCCCAGACTCTGGCAGTCGCGGTAGTGGCC
GCCCATGTGCGGAGGCAGCAGCGGCGGGCCGGCGGGGAAGCCCTGCTCGGGGAACTGGAGGCCCAGGCCG
TCCATGGCCACGCGGCCGCCCTCGGGGCCCAGCGCGGCCGCCTGCGGCTCAGCCAGGCCGTGCAGGAAGC
CGCCCTCCACCCGCTTCAGCCGCTTCACCTGCTTGCGCCGCCGCGGCCGGTACTTGTAGTTGGGGTGGTC
CTGCATGTGCTGCACGCGCAGCCGCTCTGCCTCCTCCACGAAGGGCCGCTTCTCCGCCAGCGTCAGCGCC
TTCCACGACTTGCCCAGCATCTTGCTCAACTCGGCGTTGTGCAGGTCTGGATTCTGCTGCGCCAGCCGCT
TGCGCTCGTCCTTAGCCCACACCATGAAAGCGTTCATCGGCCGCCGGATACGGGACTCGCCCTTGGCTCG
GCCCGCGGCCCCGGCCGGTGCTCCGCTGTTCGCCGGCGCCTCGCCCTTCACCTTCATGTCCCCGATGGGG
CTCAGCGACTCGGCCCAGGGGCAGGGGCCCAGCCCGGCCATCACCGCGGGCAGCGCGCTCTGGGTCTGGC
TCTGGTCGTCACTGGCGTATCCCGCATCCGGGCTGCTCATGCTAGCTCCTCCAGGCGATCTGACGGTTCA
CTAAACGAGCTCTGCTTATATAGGCCTCCCACCGTACACGCCTACCTCGACATACGTTCTCTATCACTGA
TAGGGAGTAAACTCGACATACGTTCTCTATCACTGATAGGGATAAACTCGACATACGTTCTCTATCACTG
ATAGGGAGTAAACTCGACATACGTTCTCTATCACTGATAGGGAGTAAACTCGACATACGTTCTCTATCAC
TGATAGGGAGTAAACTCGACATCGTTCTCTATCACTGATAGGGAGTAAACTCGACATACGTTCTCTATCA
CTGATAGGGAGTAAACTCGCTCGAGACGCGTATACCTAGGATCCGGCCGGCCTGCAGGTGTCCTCACAGG
AACGAAGTCCCTAAAGAAACAGTGGCAGCCAGGTTTAGCCCCGGAATTGACTGGATTCCTTTTTAGGGCC
CATTGGTATGGCTTTTTCCCCGTATCCCCCCAGGTGTCTGCAGGCTCAAAGAGCAGCGAGAAGCGTTCAG
AGGAAAGCGATCCCGTGCCACCTTCCCCGTGCCCGGGCTGTCCCCGCACGCTGCCGGCTCGGGGATGCGG
GGGGAGCGCCGGACCGGAGCGGAGCCCCGGGCGGCTCGCTGCTGCCCCCTAGCGGGGGAGGGACGTAATT
ACATCCCTGGGGGCTTTGGGGGGGGGCTGTCCCTCTAGAGCGGCCGCCACCGCGGTGGAGCTCCAGCTTT
TGTTCCCTTTAGTGAGGGTTAATTAGATCTTAATACGACTCACTATAGGGCGAATTGGGTACCGGGCCCC
CCCTCGAGGTCGACGGTATCGATAAGCTTGATATCTATAACAAGAAAATATATATATAATAAGTTATCAC
GTAAGTAGAACATGAAATAACAATATAATTATCGTATGAGTTAAATCTTAAAAGTCACGTAAAAGATAAT
CATGCGTCATTTTGACTCACGCGGTCGTTATAGTTCAAAATCAGTGACACTTACCGCATTGACAAGCACG
CCTCACGGGAGCTCCAAGCGGCGACTGAGATGTCCTAAATGCACAGCGACGGATTCGCGCTATTTAGAAA
GAGAGAGCAATATTTCAAGAATGCATGCGTCAATTTTACGCAGACTATCTTTCTAGGGTTAATCTAGCTG
CATCAGGATCATATCGTCGGGTCTTTTTTCCGGCTCAGTCATCGCCCAAGCTGGCGCTATCTGGGCATCG
GGGAGGAAGAAGCCCGTGCCTTTTCCCGCGAGGTTGAAGCGGCATGGAAAGAGTTTGCCGAGGATGACTG
CTGCTGCATTGACGTTGAGCGAAAACGCACGTTTACCATGATGATTCGGGAAGGTGTGGCCATGCACGCC
TTTAACGGTGAACTGTTCGTTCAGGCCACCTGGGATACCAGTTCGTCGCGGCTTTTCCGGACACAGTTCC
GGATGGTCAGCCCGAAGCGCATCAGCAACCCGAACAATACCGGCGACAGCCGGAACTGCCGTGCCGGTGT
GCAGATTAATGACAGCGGTGCGGCGCTGGGATATTACGTCAGCGAGGACGGGTATCCTGGCTGGATGCCG
CAGAAATGGACATGGATACCCCGTGAGTTACCCGGCGGGCGCGCTTGGCGTAATCATGGTCATAGCTGTT
TCCTGTGTGAAATTGTTATCCGCTCACAATTCCACACAACATACGAGCCGGAAGCATAAAGTGTAAAGCC
TGGGGTGCCTAATGAGTGAGCTAACTCACATTAATTGCGTTGCGCTCACTGCCCGCTTTCCAGTCGGGAA
ACCTGTCGTGCCAGCTGCATTAATGAATCGGCCAACGCGCGGGGAGAGGCGGTTTGCGTATTGGGCGCTC
TTCCGCTTCCTCGCTCACTGACTCGCTGCGCTCGGTCGTTCGGCTGCGGCGAGCGGTATCAGCTCACTCA
AAGGCGGTAATACGGTTATCCACAGAATCAGGGGATAACGCAGGAAAGAACATGTGAGCAAAAGGCCAGC
AAAAGGCCAGGAACCGTAAAAAGGCCGCGTTGCTGGCGTTTTTCCATAGGCTCCGCCCCCCTGACGAGCA
TCACAAAAATCGACGCTCAAGTCAGAGGTGGCGAAACCCGACAGGACTATAAAGATACCAGGCGTTTCCC
CCTGGAAGCTCCCTCGTGCGCTCTCCTGTTCCGACCCTGCCGCTTACCGGATACCTGTCCGCCTTTCTCC
CTTCGGGAAGCGTGGCGCTTTCTCATAGCTCACGCTGTAGGTATCTCAGTTCGGTGTAGGTCGTTCGCTC
CAAGCTGGGCTGTGTGCACGAACCCCCCGTTCAGCCCGACCGCTGCGCCTTATCCGGTAACTATCGTCTT
GAGTCCAACCCGGTAAGACACGACTTATCGCCACTGGCAGCAGCCACTGGTAACAGGATTAGCAGAGCGA
GGTATGTAGGCGGTGCTACAGAGTTCTTGAAGTGGTGGCCTAACTACGGCTACACTAGAAGAACAGTATT
TGGTATCTGCGCTCTGCTGAAGCCAGTTACCTTCGGAAAAAGAGTTGGTAGCTCTTGATCCGGCAAACAA
ACCACCGCTGGTAGCGGTGGTTTTTTTGTTTGCAAGCAGCAGATTACGCGCAGAAAAAAAGGATCTCAAG
AAGATCCTTTGATCTTTTCTACGGGGTCTGACGCTCAGTGGAACGAAAACTCACGTTAAGGGATTTTGGT
CATGAGATTATCAAAAAGGATCTTCACCTAGATCCTTTTAAATTAAAAATGAAGTTTTAAATCAATCTAA
AGTATATATGAGTAAACTTGGTCTGACAGTTACCAATGCTTAATCAGTGAGGCACCTATCTCAGCGATCT
GTCTATTTCGTTCATCCATAGTTGCCTGACTCCCCGTCGTGTAGATAACTACGATACGGGAGGGCTTACC
ATCTGGCCCCAGTGCTGCAATGATACCGCGAGACCCACGCTCACCGGCTCCAGATTTATCAGCAATAAAC
CAGCCAGCCGGAAGGGCCGAGCGCAGAAGTGGTCCTGCAACTTTATCCGCCTCCATCCAGTCTATTAATT
GTTGCCGGGAAGCTAGAGTAAGTAGTTCGCCAGTTAATAGTTTGCGCAACGTTGTTGCCATTGCTACAGG
CATCGTGGTGTCACGCTCGTCGTTTGGTATGGCTTCATTCAGCTCCGGTTCCCAACGATCAAGGCGAGTT
ACATGATCCCCCATGTTGTGCAAAAAAGCGGTTAGCTCCTTCGGTCCTCCGATCGTTGTCAGAAGTAAGT
TGGCCGCAGTGTTATCACTCATGGTTATGGCAGCACTGCATAATTCTCTTACTGTCATGCCATCCGTAAG
ATGCTTTTCTGTGACTGGTGAGTACTCAACCAAGTCATTCTGAGAATAGTGTATGCGGCGACCGAGTTGC
TCTTGCCCGGCGTCAATACGGGATAATACCGCGCCACATAGCAGAACTTTAAAAGTGCTCATCATTGGAA
AACGTTCTTCGGGGCGAAAACTCTCAAGGATCTTACCGCTGTTGAGATCCAGTTCGATGTAACCCACTCG
TGCACCCAACTGATCTTCAGCATCTTTTACTTTCACCAGCGTTTCTGGGTGAGCAAAAACAGGAAGGCAA
AATGCCGCAAAAAAGGGAATAAGGGCGACACGGAAATGTTGAATACTCATACTCTTCCTTTTTCAATATT
ATTGAAGCATTTATCAGGGTTATTGTCTCATGAGCGGATACATATTTGAATGTATTTAGAAAAATAAACA
AATAGGGGTTCCGCGCACATTTCCCCGAAAAGTGCCACCTAAATTGTAAGCGTTAATATTTTGTTAAAAT
TCGCGTTAAATTTTTGTTAAATCAGCTCATTTTTTAACCAATAGGCCGAAATCGGCAAAATCCCTTATAA
ATCAAAAGAATAGACCGAGATAGGGT
[37 nt withheld, positions 8007-8043]
AAAGAACGTGGACTCCAACGTCAAAGG
[49 nt withheld, positions 8071-8119]
T
[91 nt withheld, positions 8121-8211]
G
[124 nt withheld, positions 8213-8336]
CCCATTCGCCATTCAGGCTGCGCAACTGTTGGGAAGGGCGATCGGTGCGGGCCTCTTCGCTATTACGCCA
GCTGGCGAAAGGGGGATGTGCTGCAAGGCGATTAAGTTGGGTAACGCCAGGGTTTTCCCAGTCACGACGT
TGTAAAACGACGGCCAGTGAGCGCGCCTCGTTCATTCACGTTTTTGAACCCGTGGAGGACGGGCAGACTC
GCGGTGCAAATGTGTTTTACAGCGTGATGGAGCAGATGAAGATGCTCGACACGCTGCAGAACACGCAGCT
AGATTAACCCTAGAAAGATAATCATATTGTGACGTACGTTAAAGATAATCATGTGTAAAATTGACGCATG
TGTTTTATCGGTCTGTATATCGAGGTTTATTTATTAATTTGAATAGATATTAAGTTTTATTATATTTACA
CTTACATACTAATAATAAATTCAACAAACAATTTATTTATGTTTATTTATTTATTAAAAAAAACAAAAAC
TCAAAATTTCTTCTATAAAGTAACAAAACTTTTATCGAATTCCTGCAGCCCGGGGGATCCACTAGTTCTA
GAGGGACAGCCCCCCCCCAAAGCCCCCAGGGATGTAATTACGTCCCTCCCCCGCTAGGGGGCAGCAGCGA
GCCGCCCGGGGCTCCGCTCCGGTCCGGCGCTCCCCCCGCATCCCCGAGCCGGCAGCGTGCGGGGACAGCC
CGGGCACGGGGAAGGTGGCACGGGATCGCTTTCCTCTGAACGCTTCTCGCTGCTCTTTGAGCCTGCAGAC
ACCTGGGGGGATACGGGGAAAAGGCCTCCAAGGCCAGCTTCCCACAATAAGTTGGGTGAATTTTGGCTCA
TTCCTCCTTTCTATAGGATTGAGGTCAGAGCTTTGTGATGGGAATTCTGTGGAATGTGTGTCAGTTAGGG
TGTGGAAAGTCCCGCGATCGATCCTAGCTTCGTGA
Features (pLannotate 1.2.2; 27 found; start..end, strand, type, name):
      1..1163    +  promoter       EF-1α promoter: strong constitutive promoter for human elongation factor EF-1α
   1196..1570    +  CDS            BleoR: antibiotic-binding protein; Sh ble from Streptoalloteichus hindustanus; confers resistance to bleomycin, phleomycin, and Zeocin™
   1574..1695    -  polyA_signal   SV40 poly(A) signal: SV40 polyadenylation signal
   1718..1801    -  CDS            large T antigen (fragment): large T antigen from SV40 (simian virus 40)
   1838..2045    -  polyA_signal   bGH poly(A) signal: bovine growth hormone polyadenylation signal
   2067..2786    -  CDS            Venus: yellow fluorescent protein (YFP) with fast and efficient maturation (Nagai et al., 2002) mammalian codon-optimized
   2859..4100    -  CDS            SOX17: SOX17_HUMAN - Experimental evidence at protein level: Swiss-Prot protein existence level 1. Acts as transcription regulator that binds target promoter DNA and bends the DNA. Binds to the sequences 5'-AACAAT-'3 or 5'- AACAAAG-3'. Modulates transcriptional regulation via WNT3A. Inhibits Wnt signaling. Promotes degradation of activated CTNNB1. Plays a key role in the regulation of embryonic development. Required for normal development of the definitive gut endoderm. Required for normal looping of the embryonic heart tube. Plays an important role in embryonic and postnatal vascular development, in
   4114..4428    -  promoter       tight TRE promoter: Tet-responsive promoter PTight, consisting of seven tet operator sequences followed by the minimal CMV promoter
   4794..4823    -  misc_feature   MCS (fragment): pBluescript multiple cloning site
   4836..4854    -  promoter       T3 promoter: promoter for bacteriophage T3 RNA polymerase
   4861..4879    +  promoter       T7 promoter: promoter for bacteriophage T7 RNA polymerase
   4888..4935    -  misc_feature   MCS (fragment): pBluescript multiple cloning site
   5248..5715    +  CDS            B (fragment): PORTL_LAMBD - Experimental evidence at protein level: Swiss-Prot protein existence level 1. Forms the portal vertex of the capsid (PubMed:6228056, PubMed:6232391). This portal plays critical roles in head assembly, genome packaging, neck/tail attachment, and genome ejection (Probable). The portal protein multimerizes as a single ring-shaped homododecamer arranged around a central channel (PubMed:6232391). Binds to the terminase subunits to form the packaging machine (PubMed:7799432). From Escherichia phage lambda (Bacteriophage lambda).
   5753..5769    -  protein_bind   lac operator: The lac repressor binds to the lac operator to inhibit transcription in E. coli. This inhibition can be relieved by adding lactose or isopropyl-β-D-thiogalactopyranoside (IPTG). lac repressor encoded by lacI
   5777..5807    -  promoter       lac promoter: promoter for the E. coli lac operon
   5822..5843    -  protein_bind   CAP binding site: CAP binding activates transcription in the presence of cAMP. E. coli catabolite activator protein
   5856..5948    -  CDS            lacI (fragment): lac repressor; lacI; The lac repressor binds to the lac operator to inhibit transcription in E. coli. This inhibition can be relieved by adding lactose or isopropyl-β-D-thiogalactopyranoside (IPTG).
   6131..6719    -  rep_origin     ori: high-copy-number ColE1/pMB1/pBR322/pUC origin of replication
   6890..7750    -  CDS            AmpR: β-lactamase; bla; confers resistance to ampicillin, carbenicillin, and related antibiotics
   7751..7855    -  promoter       AmpR promoter: bla
   7908..8336    -  rep_origin     f1 ori (sequence partly withheld): f1 bacteriophage origin of replication; arrow indicates direction of (+) strand synthesis
   8341..8496    -  CDS            lacZα (fragment): LacZα fragment of β-galactosidase; lacZ fragment
   8498..8617    +  CDS            B (fragment): PORTL_LAMBD - Experimental evidence at protein level: Swiss-Prot protein existence level 1. Forms the portal vertex of the capsid (PubMed:6228056, PubMed:6232391). This portal plays critical roles in head assembly, genome packaging, neck/tail attachment, and genome ejection (Probable). The portal protein multimerizes as a single ring-shaped homododecamer arranged around a central channel (PubMed:6232391). Binds to the terminase subunits to form the packaging machine (PubMed:7799432). From Escherichia phage lambda (Bacteriophage lambda).
   8859..8899    -  misc_feature   MCS (fragment): pBluescript multiple cloning site
   9142..9184    -  CDS            SB100X (fragment): hyperactive variant of the Sleeping Beauty transposase (Mátés et al., 2009)
   9184..9217    -  CDS            SB100X (fragment): hyperactive variant of the Sleeping Beauty transposase (Mátés et al., 2009)
   9223..9259    +  promoter       SV40 promoter (fragment): SV40 enhancer and early promoter
