[The description below was written by a language model from this plasmid's Addgene catalogue record and pLannotate feature annotations shown in this document.]
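Description:
pTRE-SOX17-P2A-Venus-rpEF1a-Zeo is a piggyBac transposon plasmid of about 9.3 kb, built on the SPB-007 backbone, for making mammalian cell lines (in the depositor's use, human pluripotent stem cells) with doxycycline-inducible SOX17 expression. It is propagated in E. coli through a high-copy ColE1/pUC-type origin with ampicillin resistance. The backbone also carries an f1 origin and pBluescript-derived remnants (lac promoter/operator, lacZα and MCS fragments, T3 and T7 promoters). The annotation also reports short fragments matched to lambda portal protein, Sleeping Beauty transposase and SV40 sequences; these are small partial hits and probably not functional parts. The piggyBac terminal repeats described in the catalogue entry are not called in the feature table.

According to the record, two divergently oriented expression units sit between the transposon ends. In one, the TREtight promoter (seven tet operators fused to a minimal CMV promoter) drives human SOX17 joined through a GSG-P2A self-cleaving peptide to the yellow fluorescent protein Venus, terminated by a bGH polyadenylation signal. SOX17 and Venus are thus made as separate proteins from a single transcript, and fluorescence reports transgene induction. In the other, the constitutive EF-1α promoter drives the Sh ble gene, with an SV40 poly(A) signal nearby, allowing Zeocin selection of cells with integrated copies.

The plasmid encodes no transactivator, so it responds to doxycycline only when paired with a companion M2rtTA vector carrying a different resistance marker. Dual selection recovers clones carrying both vectors in one step, and the TRE-to-rtTA ratio can be adjusted to maximise induction and limit leakiness. The record does not describe the source of the piggyBac transposase needed for integration. The associated work used inducible SOX17 to study hemogenic endothelium and definitive hematopoiesis.
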