Addgene plasmid #169174: pTRE-SOX17-P2A-Venus-rpEF1a-Zeo
Purpose: piggyBac transposon to generate a Tet inducible SOX17 expressing cell line. Tet-On inducible when paired with #169175
Depositing lab: Igor Slukvin. Depositing organization: University of Wisconsin, Madison. Publication: SOX17 integrates HOXA and arterial programs in hemogenic endothelium to drive definitive lympho-myeloid hematopoiesis. Jung HS, Uenishi G, Park MA, Liu P, Suknuntha K, Raymond M, Choi YJ, Thomson JA, Ong IM, Slukvin II. Cell Rep. 2021 Feb 16;34(7):108758. doi: 10.1016/j.celrep.2021.108758. PubMed 33596423.
Backbone
  Vector backbone: SPB-007
  Backbone manufacturer: Transposagen Bio
  Total vector size (bp): 9283
  Modifications to backbone: SOX17 downstream of TREtight promoter, along with Zeocin resistance gene driven by the EF1α promoter, are subcloned between ends of two ITRs of the transposon vector. SOX17 is linked with Venus through a P2A, with GSG linker, self-cleaving peptide sequence to allow for easy monitoring of transgene expression following addition of doxycycline to cell cultures.
  Vector type: Mammalian Expression ; piggyBac transposon
  Selectable markers: Zeocin
Growth in bacteria
  Bacterial resistance: Ampicillin, 100 μg/mL
  Growth temperature: 37°C
  Growth strain: DH5alpha
  Copy number: High Copy
Gene/Insert
  Gene/Insert name: SOX17-P2A-Venus
  Species: H. sapiens (human), Synthetic
  Insert size (bp): 2034
  GenBank ID: NM_022454.4
  Entrez Gene: SOX17 (a.k.a. VUR3)
  Promoter: pTREtight (tet-inducible promoter)
  Cloning method: Ligation Independent Cloning
  Sequencing primers: 5′ TTGTAACCATTATAAGCTGC, TAGAAGGCACAGTCGAGG; 3′ AAAAAGCCATACCAATGGGCC
Terms and licenses: Academic/Nonprofit Terms; Industry Terms: Not Available to Industry
Depositor comments: For use in Tet inducible expression systems: The use of two different antibiotic-resistance genes allows for the selection of clones that incorporate the two vectors in a single step. Although all transgene sequences for conditional gene expression could be potentially cloned into a single plasmid, a two plasmid system provides more flexibility and permits the adjustment of the TRE/M2rtTA ratio to optimize hPSC generation with robust DOX-dependent gene expression, while avoiding transgene leakage.
How to cite: pTRE-SOX17-P2A-Venus-rpEF1a-Zeo was a gift from Igor Slukvin (Addgene plasmid # 169174 ; http://n2t.net/addgene:169174 ; RRID:Addgene_169174)
